Addgene plasmid #229555: pcDNA-deadMalibu-mScarlet
Purpose: Fluorescent reporter for malonyl-CoA that does not bind malonyl-CoA (control)
Depositing lab: Danielle Schmitt. Publication: A Genetically Encoded Fluorescent Biosensor for Intracellular Measurement of Malonyl-CoA. Ranzau BL, Robinson TD, Scully JM, Kapelczack ED, Dean TS, TeSlaa T, Schmitt DL. bioRxiv [Preprint]. 2024 Sep 28:2024.09.27.615526. doi: 10.1101/2024.09.27.615526. PubMed 39386450.
Backbone
  Vector backbone: pcDNA3.1
  Vector type: Mammalian Expression
Growth in bacteria
  Bacterial resistance: Ampicillin, 100 μg/mL
  Growth temperature: 37°C
  Growth strain: DH5alpha
  Copy number: Unknown
Gene/Insert
  Gene/Insert name: Malibu-mScarlet
  Promoter: CMV
  Tag / fusion protein: mScarlet (C terminal on insert)
  Cloning method: Gibson Cloning
  Sequencing primers: 5′ CMV forward
Terms and licenses: Academic/Nonprofit Terms; Industry Terms: Not Available to Industry
Depositor comments: Please visit ttps://doi.org/10.1101/2024.09.27.615526 for bioRxiv preprint.
How to cite: pcDNA-deadMalibu-mScarlet was a gift from Danielle Schmitt (Addgene plasmid # 229555 ; http://n2t.net/addgene:229555 ; RRID:Addgene_229555)
