[The description below was written by a language model from this plasmid's Addgene catalogue record and pLannotate feature annotations shown in this document.]
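Description:
pcDNA-deadMalibu-mScarlet is a mammalian expression plasmid built on a pcDNA3.1 backbone that encodes a non-responsive control version of Malibu, a genetically encoded fluorescent biosensor for malonyl-CoA. It is propagated in E. coli through a high-copy ColE1/pUC-type origin with ampicillin selection from the β-lactamase gene, and it also carries an f1 origin. An SV40 promoter-driven neomycin phosphotransferase cassette with an SV40 polyadenylation signal allows G418 selection of transfected mammalian cells.

The payload is driven by the CMV immediate-early enhancer and promoter and terminated by the bovine growth hormone polyadenylation signal. The annotated open reading frame begins with a T7 gene 10 leader and an Xpress epitope tag, followed by a short fragment of the Bacillus subtilis transcription factor FapR, an EGFP-derived green fluorescent protein annotated as cEGFP, and then a longer FapR fragment. The fluorescent protein is therefore inserted within the malonyl-CoA-sensing FapR scaffold, an arrangement typical of single-fluorophore sensors in which ligand binding alters fluorescence. The red fluorescent protein mScarlet is fused to the C terminus, presumably as a ligand-insensitive reference signal for expression or normalization, although the record does not spell out this role. According to the catalogue entry, the "dead" variant does not bind malonyl-CoA, but the specific mutation or mutations responsible are not given in the record. T7 and SP6 promoters flank the insert.

The construct is intended as a negative control alongside the functional Malibu sensor in live-cell imaging, helping distinguish genuine malonyl-CoA-dependent fluorescence changes from artefacts unrelated to ligand binding.
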