Features (pLannotate 1.2.2; 26 found; start..end, strand, type, name):
    171..1031    -  CDS            AmpR: β-lactamase; bla; confers resistance to ampicillin, carbenicillin, and related antibiotics
   1032..1136    -  promoter       AmpR promoter: bla
   1195..1247    -  misc_feature   bom (fragment): basis of mobility region from pBR322
   1402..1781    +  enhancer       CMV enhancer: human cytomegalovirus immediate early enhancer
   1782..1985    +  promoter       CMV promoter: human cytomegalovirus (CMV) immediate early promoter
   1981..2014    +  LTR            5' LTR (truncated) (fragment): truncated 5' long terminal repeat (LTR) from HIV-1
   2030..2048    +  promoter       T7 promoter: promoter for bacteriophage T7 RNA polymerase
   2092..2124    +  CDS            T7 tag (gene 10 leader): leader peptide from bacteriophage T7 gene 10 promotes efficient translation in E. coli
   2128..2151    +  CDS            Xpress™ tag: Xpress™ epitope tag, including an enterokinase recognition and cleavage site
   2152..2226    +  CDS            fapR (fragment): FAPR_BACSU - Also known as ylpC. Experimental evidence at protein level: Swiss-Prot protein existence level 1. Transcription factor involved in regulation of membrane lipid biosynthesis by repressing genes involved in fatty acid and phospholipid metabolism. Binds to the 5'-TTAGTANNNNNTANTAA-3' consensus sequence found in the promoter of fabHAF operon (containing fabHA and fabF genes), yhdO and fapR genes and prevents their expression. Its action is probably modulated by malonyl-CoA. From Bacillus subtilis (strain 168).
   2236..2958    +  CDS            cEGFP: cEGFP is a basic (constitutively fluorescent) green fluorescent protein published in 2008, derived from Aequorea victoria.
   2962..3333    +  CDS            fapR (fragment): FAPR_BACSU - Also known as ylpC. Experimental evidence at protein level: Swiss-Prot protein existence level 1. Transcription factor involved in regulation of membrane lipid biosynthesis by repressing genes involved in fatty acid and phospholipid metabolism. Binds to the 5'-TTAGTANNNNNTANTAA-3' consensus sequence found in the promoter of fabHAF operon (containing fabHA and fabF genes), yhdO and fapR genes and prevents their expression. Its action is probably modulated by malonyl-CoA. From Bacillus subtilis (strain 168).
   3391..4086    +  CDS            mScarlet: mScarlet is a basic (constitutively fluorescent) red fluorescent protein published in 2016, derived from synthetic construct. It has moderate acid sensitivity.
   4150..4168    -  promoter       SP6 promoter: promoter for bacteriophage SP6 RNA polymerase
   4194..4418    +  polyA_signal   bGH poly(A) signal: bovine growth hormone polyadenylation signal
   4422..4443    +  promoter       SV40 promoter (fragment): SV40 enhancer and early promoter
   4464..4892    +  rep_origin     f1 ori (sequence partly withheld): f1 bacteriophage origin of replication; arrow indicates direction of (+) strand synthesis
   4906..5235    +  promoter       SV40 promoter: SV40 enhancer and early promoter
   5302..6093    +  CDS            neo: KKA2_KLEPN - Also known as kan, nptII. Experimental evidence at protein level: Swiss-Prot protein existence level 1. Resistance to kanamycin, neomycin, paromomycin, ribostamycin, butirosin and gentamicin B. From Klebsiella pneumoniae.
   6117..6275    +  CDS            ble (fragment): BLE_KLEPN - Experimental evidence at protein level: Swiss-Prot protein existence level 1. Binding protein with a strong affinity to the bleomycin family of antibiotics. Binds to CL990; an antimitotic-antibiotic compound. From Klebsiella pneumoniae.
   6270..6401    +  polyA_signal   SV40 poly(A) signal: SV40 polyadenylation signal
   6465..6481    -  protein_bind   lac operator: The lac repressor binds to the lac operator to inhibit transcription in E. coli. This inhibition can be relieved by adding lactose or isopropyl-β-D-thiogalactopyranoside (IPTG). lac repressor encoded by lacI
   6489..6519    -  promoter       lac promoter: promoter for the E. coli lac operon
   6534..6555    -  protein_bind   CAP binding site: CAP binding activates transcription in the presence of cAMP. E. coli catabolite activator protein
   6568..6660    -  CDS            lacI (fragment): lac repressor; lacI; The lac repressor binds to the lac operator to inhibit transcription in E. coli. This inhibition can be relieved by adding lactose or isopropyl-β-D-thiogalactopyranoside (IPTG).
   6843..7431    -  rep_origin     ori: high-copy-number ColE1/pMB1/pBR322/pUC origin of replication
>Addgene plasmid #229555 | pcDNA-deadMalibu-mScarlet | addgene full sequence | sequence record 456967 | Addgene NGS Result
GAAGATCCTTTGATCTTTTCTACGGGGTCTGACGCTCAGTGGAACGAAAACTCACGTTAAGGGATTTTGG
TCATGAGATTATCAAAAAGGATCTTCACCTAGATCCTTTTAAATTAAAAATGAAGTTTTAAATCAATCTA
AAGTATATATGAGTAAACTTGGTCTGACAGTTACCAATGCTTAATCAGTGAGGCACCTATCTCAGCGATC
TGTCTATTTCGTTCATCCATAGTTGCCTGACTCCCCGTCGTGTAGATAACTACGATACGGGAGGGCTTAC
CATCTGGCCCCAGTGCTGCAATGATACCGCGAGACCCACGCTCACCGGCTCCAGATTTATCAGCAATAAA
CCAGCCAGCCGGAAGGGCCGAGCGCAGAAGTGGTCCTGCAACTTTATCCGCCTCCATCCAGTCTATTAAT
TGTTGCCGGGAAGCTAGAGTAAGTAGTTCGCCAGTTAATAGTTTGCGCAACGTTGTTGCCATTGCTACAG
GCATCGTGGTGTCACGCTCGTCGTTTGGTATGGCTTCATTCAGCTCCGGTTCCCAACGATCAAGGCGAGT
TACATGATCCCCCATGTTGTGCAAAAAAGCGGTTAGCTCCTTCGGTCCTCCGATCGTTGTCAGAAGTAAG
TTGGCCGCAGTGTTATCACTCATGGTTATGGCAGCACTGCATAATTCTCTTACTGTCATGCCATCCGTAA
GATGCTTTTCTGTGACTGGTGAGTACTCAACCAAGTCATTCTGAGAATAGTGTATGCGGCGACCGAGTTG
CTCTTGCCCGGCGTCAATACGGGATAATACCGCGCCACATAGCAGAACTTTAAAAGTGCTCATCATTGGA
AAACGTTCTTCGGGGCGAAAACTCTCAAGGATCTTACCGCTGTTGAGATCCAGTTCGATGTAACCCACTC
GTGCACCCAACTGATCTTCAGCATCTTTTACTTTCACCAGCGTTTCTGGGTGAGCAAAAACAGGAAGGCA
AAATGCCGCAAAAAAGGGAATAAGGGCGACACGGAAATGTTGAATACTCATACTCTTCCTTTTTCAATAT
TATTGAAGCATTTATCAGGGTTATTGTCTCATGAGCGGATACATATTTGAATGTATTTAGAAAAATAAAC
AAATAGGGGTTCCGCGCACATTTCCCCGAAAAGTGCCACCTGACGTCGACGGATCGGGAGATCTCCCGAT
CCCCTATGGTGCACTCTCAGTACAATCTGCTCTGATGCCGCATAGTTAAGCCAGTATCTGCTCCCTGCTT
GTGTGTTGGAGGTCGCTGAGTAGTGCGCGAGCAAAATTTAAGCTACAACAAGGCAAGGCTTGACCGACAA
TTGCATGAAGAATCTGCTTAGGGTTAGGCGTTTTGCGCTGCTTCGCGATGTACGGGCCAGATATACGCGT
TGACATTGATTATTGACTAGTTATTAATAGTAATCAATTACGGGGTCATTAGTTCATAGCCCATATATGG
AGTTCCGCGTTACATAACTTACGGTAAATGGCCCGCCTGGCTGACCGCCCAACGACCCCCGCCCATTGAC
GTCAATAATGACGTATGTTCCCATAGTAACGCCAATAGGGACTTTCCATTGACGTCAATGGGTGGAGTAT
TTACGGTAAACTGCCCACTTGGCAGTACATCAAGTGTATCATATGCCAAGTACGCCCCCTATTGACGTCA
ATGACGGTAAATGGCCCGCCTGGCATTATGCCCAGTACATGACCTTATGGGACTTTCCTACTTGGCAGTA
CATCTACGTATTAGTCATCGCTATTACCATGGTGATGCGGTTTTGGCAGTACATCAATGGGCGTGGATAG
CGGTTTGACTCACGGGGATTTCCAAGTCTCCACCCCATTGACGTCAATGGGAGTTTGTTTTGGCACCAAA
ATCAACGGGACTTTCCAAAATGTCGTAACAACTCCGCCCCATTGACGCAAATGGGCGGTAGGCGTGTACG
GTGGGAGGTCTATATAAGCAGAGCTCTCTGGCTAACTAGAGAACCCACTGCTTACTGGCTTATCGAAATT
AATACGACTCACTATAGGGAGACCCAAGCTTGCGGCCGCCACCATGGTGCGGGGTTCTGGTATGGCTAGC
ATGACTGGTGGACAGCAAATGGGTCGGGATCTGTACGACGATGACGATAAGGATCCCATGGAGCTTTCCA
TACCTGAACTGAGAGAAAGAATTAAGAACGTGGCAGAGAAAACACTTGAGGACGAATCAGGTAGGAACGT
CTATATCAAGGCCGACAAGCAGAAGAACGGCATCAAGGCGAACTTCAAGATCCGCCACAACATCGAGGAC
GGCGGCGTGCAGCTCGCCTACCACTACCAGCAGAACACCCCCATCGGCGACGGCCCCGTGCTGCTGCCCG
ACAACCACTACCTGAGCGTGCAGTCCAAACTTTCGAAAGACCCCAACGAGAAGCGCGATCACATGGTCCT
GCTGGAGTTCGTGACCGCCGCCGGGATCACTCTCGGCATGGACGAGCTGTACAAGGGCGGTACCGGAGGG
AGCATGGTGAGCAAGGGCGAGGAGCTGTTCACCGGGGTGGTGCCCATCCTGGTCGAGCTGGACGGCGACG
TAAACGGCCACAAGTTCAGCGTGTCCGGCGAGGGTGAGGGCGATGCCACCTACGGCAAGCTGACCCTGAA
GTTCATCTGCACCACCGGCAAGCTGCCCGTGCCCTGGCCCACCCTCGTGACCACCCTGACCTACGGCGTG
CAGTGCTTCAGCCGCTACCCCGACCACATGAAGCAGCACGACTTCTTCAAGTCCGCCATGCCCGAAGGCT
ACATCCAGGAGCGCACCATCTTCTTCAAGGACGACGGCAACTACAAGACCCGCGCCGAGGTGAAGTTCGA
GGGCGACACCCTGGTGAACCGCATCGAGCTGAAGGGCATCGACTTCAAGGAGGACGGCAACATCCTGGGG
CACAAGCTGGAGTACAACATTGAGGTGAAGTCCCTGTCACTTGATGAAGTTATCGGAGAAATTATTGACC
TTGAGCTGGATGATCAGGCGATATCCATTTTAGAAATAAAACAGGAGCACGTGTTCAGCCGGAATCAGAT
TGCGGCAGGACACCATTTATTTGCACAGGCGAACTCTTTGGCCGTTGCAGTCATTGATGACGAGCTGGCG
CTGACTGCAAGTGCAGACATCCGCTTTACAAGACAGGTAAAGCAGGGTGAACGTGTCGTAGCAAAAGCGA
AAGTGACGGCTGTCGAAAAAGAAAAAGGAAGAACGGTTGTCGAAGTGAACAGCTACGTTGGCGAAGAAAT
TGTTTTTTCTGGACGCTTTGACATGTATCGTTCAAAACATTCACTGCAGAGCACCGGCAGCGGCAACGCG
GTGGGCCAGGATACCCAGGAACGCGCCACCATGGTGAGCAAGGGCGAGGCAGTGATCAAGGAGTTCATGC
GGTTCAAGGTGCACATGGAGGGCTCCATGAACGGCCACGAGTTCGAGATCGAGGGCGAGGGCGAGGGCCG
CCCCTACGAGGGCACCCAGACCGCCAAGCTGAAGGTGACCAAGGGTGGCCCCCTGCCCTTCTCCTGGGAC
ATCCTGTCCCCTCAGTTCATGTACGGCTCCAGGGCCTTCACCAAGCACCCCGCCGACATCCCCGACTACT
ATAAGCAGTCCTTCCCCGAGGGCTTCAAGTGGGAGCGCGTGATGAACTTCGAGGACGGCGGCGCCGTGAC
CGTGACCCAGGACACCTCCCTGGAGGACGGCACCCTGATCTACAAGGTGAAGCTCCGCGGCACCAACTTC
CCTCCTGACGGCCCCGTAATGCAGAAGAAGACAATGGGCTGGGAAGCGTCCACCGAGCGGTTGTACCCCG
AGGACGGCGTGCTGAAGGGCGACATTAAGATGGCCCTGCGCCTGAAGGACGGCGGCCGCTACCTGGCGGA
CTTCAAGACCACCTACAAGGCCAAGAAGCCCGTGCAGATGCCCGGCGCCTACAACGTCGACCGCAAGTTG
GACATCACCTCCCACAACGAGGACTACACCGTGGTGGAACAGTACGAACGCTCCGAGGGCCGCCACTCCA
CCGGCGGCATGGACGAGCTGTACAAGTAAGAATTCTGCAGATATCCATCACACTGGCGGCCGCTCGAGCA
TGCATCTAGAGGGCCCTATTCTATAGTGTCACCTAAATGCTAGAGCTCGCTGATCAGCCTCGACTGTGCC
TTCTAGTTGCCAGCCATCTGTTGTTTGCCCCTCCCCCGTGCCTTCCTTGACCCTGGAAGGTGCCACTCCC
ACTGTCCTTTCCTAATAAAATGAGGAAATTGCATCGCATTGTCTGAGTAGGTGTCATTCTATTCTGGGGG
GTGGGGTGGGGCAGGACAGCAAGGGGGAGGATTGGGAAGACAATAGCAGGCATGCTGGGGATGCGGTGGG
CTCTATGGCTTCTGAGGCGGAAAGAACCAGCTGGGGCTCTAGGGGGTATCCCC
[124 nt withheld, positions 4464-4587]
C
[91 nt withheld, positions 4589-4679]
A
[49 nt withheld, positions 4681-4729]
CCTTTGACGTTGGAGTCCACGTTCTTT
[37 nt withheld, positions 4757-4793]
ACCCTATCTCGGTCTATTCTTTTGATTTATAAGGGATTTTGCCGATTTCGGCCTATTGGTTAAAAAATGA
GCTGATTTAACAAAAATTTAACGCGAATTAATTCTGTGGAATGTGTGTCAGTTAGGGTGTGGAAAGTCCC
CAGGCTCCCCAGCAGGCAGAAGTATGCAAAGCATGCATCTCAATTAGTCAGCAACCAGGTGTGGAAAGTC
CCCAGGCTCCCCAGCAGGCAGAAGTATGCAAAGCATGCATCTCAATTAGTCAGCAACCATAGTCCCGCCC
CTAACTCCGCCCATCCCGCCCCTAACTCCGCCCAGTTCCGCCCATTCTCCGCCCCATGGCTGACTAATTT
TTTTTATTTATGCAGAGGCCGAGGCCGCCTCTGCCTCTGAGCTATTCCAGAAGTAGTGAGGAGGCTTTTT
TGGAGGCCTAGGCTTTTGCAAAAAGCTCCCGGGAGCTTGTATATCCATTTTCGGATCTGATCAAGAGACA
GGATGAGGATCGTTTCGCATGATTGAACAAGATGGATTGCACGCAGGTTCTCCGGCCGCTTGGGTGGAGA
GGCTATTCGGCTATGACTGGGCACAACAGACAATCGGCTGCTCTGATGCCGCCGTGTTCCGGCTGTCAGC
GCAGGGGCGCCCGGTTCTTTTTGTCAAGACCGACCTGTCCGGTGCCCTGAATGAACTGCAGGACGAGGCA
GCGCGGCTATCGTGGCTGGCCACGACGGGCGTTCCTTGCGCAGCTGTGCTCGACGTTGTCACTGAAGCGG
GAAGGGACTGGCTGCTATTGGGCGAAGTGCCGGGGCAGGATCTCCTGTCATCTCACCTTGCTCCTGCCGA
GAAAGTATCCATCATGGCTGATGCAATGCGGCGGCTGCATACGCTTGATCCGGCTACCTGCCCATTCGAC
CACCAAGCGAAACATCGCATCGAGCGAGCACGTACTCGGATGGAAGCCGGTCTTGTCGATCAGGATGATC
TGGACGAAGAGCATCAGGGGCTCGCGCCAGCCGAACTGTTCGCCAGGCTCAAGGCGCGCATGCCCGACGG
CGAGGATCTCGTCGTGACCCATGGCGATGCCTGCTTGCCGAATATCATGGTGGAAAATGGCCGCTTTTCT
GGATTCATCGACTGTGGCCGGCTGGGTGTGGCGGACCGCTATCAGGACATAGCGTTGGCTACCCGTGATA
TTGCTGAAGAGCTTGGCGGCGAATGGGCTGACCGCTTCCTCGTGCTTTACGGTATCGCCGCTCCCGATTC
GCAGCGCATCGCCTTCTATCGCCTTCTTGACGAGTTCTTCTGAGCGGGACTCTGGGGTTCGAAATGACCG
ACCAAGCGACGCCCAACCTGCCATCACGAGATTTCGATTCCACCGCCGCCTTCTATGAAAGGTTGGGCTT
CGGAATCGTTTTCCGGGACGCCGGCTGGATGATCCTCCAGCGCGGGGATCTCATGCTGGAGTTCTTCGCC
CACCCCAACTTGTTTATTGCAGCTTATAATGGTTACAAATAAAGCAATAGCATCACAAATTTCACAAATA
AAGCATTTTTTTTCACTGCATTCTAGTTGTGGTTTGTCCAAACTCATCAATGTATCTTATCATGTCTGTA
TACCGTCGACCTCTAGCTAGAGCTTGGCGTAATCATGGTCATAGCTGTTTCCTGTGTGAAATTGTTATCC
GCTCACAATTCCACACAACATACGAGCCGGAAGCATAAAGTGTAAAGCCTGGGGTGCCTAATGAGTGAGC
TAACTCACATTAATTGCGTTGCGCTCACTGCCCGCTTTCCAGTCGGGAAACCTGTCGTGCCAGCTGCATT
AATGAATCGGCCAACGCGCGGGGAGAGGCGGTTTGCGTATTGGGCGCTCTTCCGCTTCCTCGCTCACTGA
CTCGCTGCGCTCGGTCGTTCGGCTGCGGCGAGCGGTATCAGCTCACTCAAAGGCGGTAATACGGTTATCC
ACAGAATCAGGGGATAACGCAGGAAAGAACATGTGAGCAAAAGGCCAGCAAAAGGCCAGGAACCGTAAAA
AGGCCGCGTTGCTGGCGTTTTTCCATAGGCTCCGCCCCCCTGACGAGCATCACAAAAATCGACGCTCAAG
TCAGAGGTGGCGAAACCCGACAGGACTATAAAGATACCAGGCGTTTCCCCCTGGAAGCTCCCTCGTGCGC
TCTCCTGTTCCGACCCTGCCGCTTACCGGATACCTGTCCGCCTTTCTCCCTTCGGGAAGCGTGGCGCTTT
CTCATAGCTCACGCTGTAGGTATCTCAGTTCGGTGTAGGTCGTTCGCTCCAAGCTGGGCTGTGTGCACGA
ACCCCCCGTTCAGCCCGACCGCTGCGCCTTATCCGGTAACTATCGTCTTGAGTCCAACCCGGTAAGACAC
GACTTATCGCCACTGGCAGCAGCCACTGGTAACAGGATTAGCAGAGCGAGGTATGTAGGCGGTGCTACAG
AGTTCTTGAAGTGGTGGCCTAACTACGGCTACACTAGAAGAACAGTATTTGGTATCTGCGCTCTGCTGAA
GCCAGTTACCTTCGGAAAAAGAGTTGGTAGCTCTTGATCCGGCAAACAAACCACCGCTGGTAGCGGTGGT
TTTTTTGTTTGCAAGCAGCAGATTACGCGCAGAAAAAAAGGATCTCAA
